>Addgene plasmid #89647 | Lenti-sgRb1/Cre | addgene full sequence | sequence record 180641 | Addgene NGS Result
ATCTCCCGATCCCCTATGGTGCACTCTCAGTACAATCTGCTCTGATGCCGCATAGTTAAGCCAGTATCTG
CTCCCTGCTTGTGTGTTGGAGGTCGCTGAGTAGTGCGCGAGCAAAATTTAAGCTACAACAAGGCAAGGCT
TGACCGACAATTGCATGAAGAATCTGCTTAGGGTTAGGCGTTTTGCGCTGCTTCGCGATGTACGGGCCAG
ATATACGCGTTGACATTGATTATTGACTAGTTATTAATAGTAATCAATTACGGGGTCATTAGTTCATAGC
CCATATATGGAGTTCCGCGTTACATAACTTACGGTAAATGGCCCGCCTGGCTGACCGCCCAACGACCCCC
GCCCATTGACGTCAATAATGACGTATGTTCCCATAGTAACGCCAATAGGGACTTTCCATTGACGTCAATG
GGTGGAGTATTTACGGTAAACTGCCCACTTGGCAGTACATCAAGTGTATCATATGCCAAGTACGCCCCCT
ATTGACGTCAATGACGGTAAATGGCCCGCCTGGCATTATGCCCAGTACATGACCTTATGGGACTTTCCTA
CTTGGCAGTACATCTACGTATTAGTCATCGCTATTACCATGGTGATGCGGTTTTGGCAGTACATCAATGG
GCGTGGATAGCGGTTTGACTCACGGGGATTTCCAAGTCTCCACCCCATTGACGTCAATGGGAGTTTGTTT
TGGCACCAAAATCAACGGGACTTTCCAAAATGTCGTAACAACTCCGCCCCATTGACGCAAATGGGCGGTA
GGCGTGTACGGTGGGAGGTCTATATAAGCAGCGCGTTTTGCCTGTACTGGGTCTCTCTGGTTAGACCAGA
TCTGAGCCTGGGAGCTCTCTGGCTAACTAGGGAACCCACTGCTTAAGCCTCAATAAAGCTTGCCTTGAGT
GCTTCAAGTAGTGTGTGCCCGTCTGTTGTGTGACTCTGGTAACTAGAGATCCCTCAGACCCTTTTAGTCA
GTGTGGAAAATCTCTAGCAGTGGCGCCCGAACAGGGACTTGAAAGCGAAAGGGAAACCAGAGGAGCTCTC
TCGACGCAGGACTCGGCTTGCTGAAGCGCGCACGGCAAGAGGCGAGGGGCGGCGACTGGTGAGTACGCCA
AAAATTTTGACTAGCGGAGGCTAGAAGGAGAGAGATGGGTGCGAGAGCGTCAGTATTAAGCGGGGGAGAA
TTAGATCGCGATGGGAAAAAATTCGGTTAAGGCCAGGGGGAAAGAAAAAATATAAATTAAAACATATAGT
ATGGGCAAGCAGGGAGCTAGAACGATTCGCAGTTAATCCTGGCCTGTTAGAAACATCAGAAGGCTGTAGA
CAAATACTGGGACAGCTACAACCATCCCTTCAGACAGGATCAGAAGAACTTAGATCATTATATAATACAG
TAGCAACCCTCTATTGTGTGCATCAAAGGATAGAGATAAAAGACACCAAGGAAGCTTTAGACAAGATAGA
GGAAGAGCAAAACAAAAGTAAGACCACCGCACAGCAAGCGGCCGGCCGCTGATCTTCAGACCTGGAGGAG
GAGATATGAGGGACAATTGGAGAAGTGAATTATATAAATATAAAGTAGTAAAAATTGAACCATTAGGAGT
AGCACCCACCAAGGCAAAGAGAAGAGTGGTGCAGAGAGAAAAAAGAGCAGTGGGAATAGGAGCTTTGTTC
CTTGGGTTCTTGGGAGCAGCAGGAAGCACTATGGGCGCAGCGTCAATGACGCTGACGGTACAGGCCAGAC
AATTATTGTCTGGTATAGTGCAGCAGCAGAACAATTTGCTGAGGGCTATTGAGGCGCAACAGCATCTGTT
GCAACTCACAGTCTGGGGCATCAAGCAGCTCCAGGCAAGAATCCTGGCTGTGGAAAGATACCTAAAGGAT
CAACAGCTCCTGGGGATTTGGGGTTGCTCTGGAAAACTCATTTGCACCACTGCTGTGCCTTGGAATGCTA
GTTGGAGTAATAAATCTCTGGAACAGATTTGGAATCACACGACCTGGATGGAGTGGGACAGAGAAATTAA
CAATTACACAAGCTTAATACACTCCTTAATTGAAGAATCGCAAAACCAGCAAGAAAAGAATGAACAAGAA
TTATTGGAATTAGATAAATGGGCAAGTTTGTGGAATTGGTTTAACATAACAAATTGGCTGTGGTATATAA
AATTATTCATAATGATAGTAGGAGGCTTGGTAGGTTTAAGAATAGTTTTTGCTGTACTTTCTATAGTGAA
TAGAGTTAGGCAGGGATATTCACCATTATCGTTTCAGACCCACCTCCCAACCCCGAGGGGACCCGACAGG
CCCGAAGGAATAGAAGAAGAAGGTGGAGAGAGAGACAGAGACAGATCCATTCGATTAGTGAACGGATCGG
CACTGCGTGCGCCAATTCTGCAGACAAATGGCAGTATTCATCCACAATTTTAAAAGAAAAGGGGGGATTG
GGGGGTACAGTGCAGGGGAAAGAATAGTAGACATAATAGCAACAGACATACAAACTAAAGAATTACAAAA
ACAAATTACAAAAATTCAAAATTTTCGGGTTTATTACAGGGACAGCAGAGATCCAGTTTGGTTAGTACCG
GGCCCGCTCTAGCCCTGCAGGAACTGTTTAAACTGTGAGGGCCTATTTCCCATGATTCCTTCATATTTGC
ATATACGATACAAGGCTGTTAGAGAGATAATTGGAATTAATTTGACTGTAAACACAAAGATATTAGTACA
AAATACGTGACGTAGAAAGTAATAATTTCTTGGGTAGTTTGCAGTTTTAAAATTATGTTTTAAAATGGAC
TATCATATGCTTACCGTAACTTGAAAGTATTTCGATTTCTTGGCTTTATATATCTTGTGGAAAGGACCAA
ACACCGTCTTACCAGGATTCCATCCAGTTTTAGAGCTAGAAATAGCAAGTTAAAATAAGGCTAGTCCGTT
ATCAACTTGAAAAAGTGGCACCGAGTCGGTGCTTTTTTGTTTGGCGCGCCTATGGCTTAATTAACATGGC
GGCCGCATTCTACCGGGTAGGGGAGGCGCTTTTCCCAAGGCAGTCTGGAGCATGCGCTTTAGCAGCCCCG
CTGGGCACTTGGCGCTACACAAGTGGCCTCTGGCCTCGCACACATTCCACATCCACCGGTAGGCGCCAAC
CGGCTCCGTTCTTTGGTGGCCCCTTCGCGCCACCTTCTACTCCTCCCCTAGTCAGGAAGTTCCCCCCCGC
CCCGCAGCTCGCGTCGTGCAGGACGTGACAAATGGAAGTAGCACGTCTCACTAGTCTCGTGCAGATGGAC
AGCACCGCTGAGCAATGGAAGCGGGTAGGCCTTTGGGGCAGCGGCCAATAGCAGCTTTGCTCCTTCGCTT
TCTGGGCTCAGAGGCTGGGAAGGGGTGGGTCCGGGGGCGGGCTCAGGGGCGGGCTCAGGGGCGGGGCGGG
CGCCCGAAGGTCCTCCGGAGGCCCGGCATTCTGCACGCTTCAAAAGCGCACGTCTGCCGCGCTGTTCTCC
TCTTCCTCATCTCCGGGACCCGGGATGCCCAAGAAGAAGAGGAAGGTGTCCAATTTACTGACCGTACACC
AAAATTTGCCTGCATTACCGGTCGATGCAACGAGTGATGAGGTTCGCAAGAACCTGATGGACATGTTCAG
GGATCGCCAGGCGTTTTCTGAGCATACCTGGAAAATGCTTCTGTCCGTTTGCCGGTCGTGGGCGGCATGG
TGCAAGTTGAATAACCGGAAATGGTTTCCCGCAGAACCTGAAGATGTTCGCGATTATCTTCTATATCTTC
AGGCGCGCGGTCTGGCAGTAAAAACTATCCAGCAACATTTGGGCCAGCTAAACATGCTTCATCGTCGGTC
CGGGCTGCCACGACCAAGTGACAGCAATGCTGTTTCACTGGTTATGCGGCGGATCCGAAAAGAAAACGTT
GATGCCGGTGAACGTGCAAAACAGGCTCTAGCGTTCGAACGCACTGATTTCGACCAGGTTCGTTCACTCA
TGGAAAATAGCGATCGCTGCCAGGATATACGTAATCTGGCATTTCTGGGGATTGCTTATAACACCCTGTT
ACGTATAGCCGAAATTGCCAGGATCAGGGTTAAAGATATCTCACGTACTGACGGTGGGAGAATGTTAATC
CATATTGGCAGAACGAAAACGCTGGTTAGCACCGCAGGTGTAGAGAAGGCACTTAGCCTGGGGGTAACTA
AACTGGTCGAGCGATGGATTTCCGTCTCTGGTGTAGCTGATGATCCGAATAACTACCTGTTTTGCCGGGT
CAGAAAAAATGGTGTTGCCGCGCCATCTGCCACCAGCCAGCTATCAACTCGCGCCCTGGAAGGGATTTTT
GAAGCAACTCATCGATTGATTTACGGCGCTAAGGATGACTCTGGTCAGAGATACCTGGCCTGGTCTGGAC
ACAGTGCCCGTGTCGGAGCCGCGCGAGATATGGCCCGCGCTGGAGTTTCAATACCGGAGATCATGCAAGC
TGGTGGCTGGACCAATGTAAATATTGTCATGAACTATATCCGTAACCTGGATAGTGAAACAGGGGCAATG
GTGCGCCTGCTGGAAGATGGCGATTAGCCATGTTTAAGGGTTCCGGTTCCACTAGGTACAATTCGATATC
AAGCTTATCGATAATCAACCTCTGGATTACAAAATTTGTGAAAGATTGACTGGTATTCTTAACTATGTTG
CTCCTTTTACGCTATGTGGATACGCTGCTTTAATGCCTTTGTATCATGCTATTGCTTCCCGTATGGCTTT
CATTTTCTCCTCCTTGTATAAATCCTGGTTGCTGTCTCTTTATGAGGAGTTGTGGCCCGTTGTCAGGCAA
CGTGGCGTGGTGTGCACTGTGTTTGCTGACGCAACCCCCACTGGTTGGGGCATTGCCACCACCTGTCAGC
TCCTTTCCGGGACTTTCGCTTTCCCCCTCCCTATTGCCACGGCGGAACTCATCGCCGCCTGCCTTGCCCG
CTGCTGGACAGGGGCTCGGCTGTTGGGCACTGACAATTCCGTGGTGTTGTCGGGGAAATCATCGTCCTTT
CCTTGGCTGCTCGCCTGTGTTGCCACCTGGATTCTGCGCGGGACGTCCTTCTGCTACGTCCCTTCGGCCC
TCAATCCAGCGGACCTTCCTTCCCGCGGCCTGCTGCCGGCTCTGCGGCCTCTTCCGCGTCTTCGCCTTCG
CCCTCAGACGAGTCGGATCTCCCTTTGGGCCGCCTCCCCGCATCGATACCGTCGACCTCGATCGAGACCT
AGAAAAACATGGAGCAATCACAAGTAGCAATACAGCAGCTACCAATGCTGATTGTGCCTGGCTAGAAGCA
CAAGAGGAGGAGGAGGTGGGTTTTCCAGTCACACCTCAGGTACCTTTAAGACCAATGACTTACAAGGCAG
CTGTAGATCTTAGCCACTTTTTAAAAGAAAAGGGGGGACTGGAAGGGCTAATTCACTCCCAACGAAGACA
AGATATCCTTGATCTGTGGATCTACCACACACAAGGCTACTTCCCTGATTGGCAGAACTACACACCAGGG
CCAGGGATCAGATATCCACTGACCTTTGGATGGTGCTACAAGCTAGTACCAGTTGAGCAAGAGAAGGTAG
AAGAAGCCAATGAAGGAGAGAACACCCGCTTGTTACACCCTGTGAGCCTGCATGGGATGGATGACCCGGA
GAGAGAAGTATTAGAGTGGAGGTTTGACAGCCGCCTAGCATTTCATCACATGGCCCGAGAGCTGCATCCG
GACTGTACTGGGTCTCTCTGGTTAGACCAGATCTGAGCCTGGGAGCTCTCTGGCTAACTAGGGAACCCAC
TGCTTAAGCCTCAATAAAGCTTGCCTTGAGTGCTTCAAGTAGTGTGTGCCCGTCTGTTGTGTGACTCTGG
TAACTAGAGATCCCTCAGACCCTTTTAGTCAGTGTGGAAAATCTCTAGCAGCATGTGAGCAAAAGGCCAG
CAAAAGGCCAGGAACCGTAAAAAGGCCGCGTTGCTGGCGTTTTTCCATAGGCTCCGCCCCCCTGACGAGC
ATCACAAAAATCGACGCTCAAGTCAGAGGTGGCGAAACCCGACAGGACTATAAAGATACCAGGCGTTTCC
CCCTGGAAGCTCCCTCGTGCGCTCTCCTGTTCCGACCCTGCCGCTTACCGGATACCTGTCCGCCTTTCTC
CCTTCGGGAAGCGTGGCGCTTTCTCATAGCTCACGCTGTAGGTATCTCAGTTCGGTGTAGGTCGTTCGCT
CCAAGCTGGGCTGTGTGCACGAACCCCCCGTTCAGCCCGACCGCTGCGCCTTATCCGGTAACTATCGTCT
TGAGTCCAACCCGGTAAGACACGACTTATCGCCACTGGCAGCAGCCACTGGTAACAGGATTAGCAGAGCG
AGGTATGTAGGCGGTGCTACAGAGTTCTTGAAGTGGTGGCCTAACTACGGCTACACTAGAAGAACAGTAT
TTGGTATCTGCGCTCTGCTGAAGCCAGTTACCTTCGGAAAAAGAGTTGGTAGCTCTTGATCCGGCAAACA
AACCACCGCTGGTAGCGGTGGTTTTTTTGTTTGCAAGCAGCAGATTACGCGCAGAAAAAAAGGATCTCAA
GAAGATCCTTTGATCTTTTCTACGGGGTCTGACGCTCAGTGGAACGAAAACTCACGTTAAGGGATTTTGG
TCATGAGATTATCAAAAAGGATCTTCACCTAGATCCTTTTAAATTAAAAATGAAGTTTTAAATCAATCTA
AAGTATATATGAGTAAACTTGGTCTGACAGTTACCAATGCTTAATCAGTGAGGCACCTATCTCAGCGATC
TGTCTATTTCGTTCATCCATAGTTGCCTGACTCCCCGTCGTGTAGATAACTACGATACGGGAGGGCTTAC
CATCTGGCCCCAGTGCTGCAATGATACCGCGAGACCCACGCTCACCGGCTCCAGATTTATCAGCAATAAA
CCAGCCAGCCGGAAGGGCCGAGCGCAGAAGTGGTCCTGCAACTTTATCCGCCTCCATCCAGTCTATTAAT
TGTTGCCGGGAAGCTAGAGTAAGTAGTTCGCCAGTTAATAGTTTGCGCAACGTTGTTGCCATTGCTACAG
GCATCGTGGTGTCACGCTCGTCGTTTGGTATGGCTTCATTCAGCTCCGGTTCCCAACGATCAAGGCGAGT
TACATGATCCCCCATGTTGTGCAAAAAAGCGGTTAGCTCCTTCGGTCCTCCGATCGTTGTCAGAAGTAAG
TTGGCCGCAGTGTTATCACTCATGGTTATGGCAGCACTGCATAATTCTCTTACTGTCATGCCATCCGTAA
GATGCTTTTCTGTGACTGGTGAGTACTCAACCAAGTCATTCTGAGAATAGTGTATGCGGCGACCGAGTTG
CTCTTGCCCGGCGTCAATACGGGATAATACCGCGCCACATAGCAGAACTTTAAAAGTGCTCATCATTGGA
AAACGTTCTTCGGGGCGAAAACTCTCAAGGATCTTACCGCTGTTGAGATCCAGTTCGATGTAACCCACTC
GTGCACCCAACTGATCTTCAGCATCTTTTACTTTCACCAGCGTTTCTGGGTGAGCAAAAACAGGAAGGCA
AAATGCCGCAAAAAAGGGAATAAGGGCGACACGGAAATGTTGAATACTCATACTCTTCCTTTTTCAATAT
TATTGAAGCATTTATCAGGGTTATTGTCTCATGAGCGGATACATATTTGAATGTATTTAGAAAAATAAAC
AAATAGGGGTTCCGCGCACATTTCCCCGAAAAGTGCCACCTGACGTCGACGGATCGGGAG
Features (pLannotate 1.2.2; 21 found; start..end, strand, type, name):
     15..67      -  misc_feature   bom (fragment): basis of mobility region from pBR322
    222..601     +  enhancer       CMV enhancer: human cytomegalovirus immediate early enhancer
    602..801     +  promoter       CMV promoter: human cytomegalovirus (CMV) immediate early promoter
    819..999     +  LTR            5' LTR (truncated): truncated 5' long terminal repeat (LTR) from HIV-1
   1046..1171    +  misc_feature   HIV-1 Ψ: packaging signal of human immunodeficiency virus type 1
   1155..1493    +  CDS            HIV-1 gag (fragment): gag protein from human immunodeficiency virus 1; gag
   1668..1901    +  misc_feature   RRE: The Rev response element (RRE) of HIV-1 allows for Rev-dependent mRNA export from the nucleus to the cytoplasm.
   2278..2378    +  CDS            Rev (fragment): human immunodeficiency virus 1 (HIV-1) Rev protein; rev; enhances nuclear export of unspliced and incompletely spliced viral mRNAs
   2428..2545    +  misc_feature   cPPT/CTS: central polypurine tract and central termination sequence of HIV-1
   2627..2867    +  promoter       U6 promoter: RNA polymerase III promoter for human U6 snRNA
   2897..2972    +  misc_RNA       gRNA scaffold: guide RNA scaffold for the Streptococcus pyogenes CRISPR/Cas9 system
   3025..3517    +  promoter       PGK promoter: mouse phosphoglycerate kinase 1 promoter
   3547..4577    +  CDS            Cre (fragment): site-specific recombinase Cre is a site-specific recombinase from bacteriophage P1. Recombination occurs at loxP sequences.
   4610..4633    +  misc_feature   MCS (fragment): pBluescript multiple cloning site
   4633..5221    +  misc_feature   WPRE: woodchuck hepatitis virus posttranscriptional regulatory element
   5222..5241    +  misc_feature   MCS (fragment): pBluescript multiple cloning site
   5243..5743    +  CDS            nef (fragment): NEF_HV1LA - Experimental evidence at protein level: Swiss-Prot protein existence level 1. Extracellular Nef protein targets CD4(+) T-lymphocytes for apoptosis by interacting with CXCR4 surface receptors. From Human immunodeficiency virus type 1 group M subtype B (isolate Lai) (HIV-1).
   5750..5930    +  LTR            5' LTR (truncated): truncated 5' long terminal repeat (LTR) from HIV-1
   5992..6580    -  rep_origin     ori: high-copy-number ColE1/pMB1/pBR322/pUC origin of replication
   6751..7611    -  CDS            AmpR: β-lactamase; bla; confers resistance to ampicillin, carbenicillin, and related antibiotics
   7612..7716    -  promoter       AmpR promoter: bla
