[The description below was written by a language model from this plasmid's Addgene catalogue record and pLannotate feature annotations shown in this document.]
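Description:
Lenti-sgRb1/Cre is an HIV-1-derived lentiviral transfer plasmid built on the pLL3.3 backbone that delivers both a CRISPR guide RNA against mouse Rb1 and Cre recombinase from a single provirus. In bacteria it is maintained through a high-copy ColE1/pUC-type origin and selected with ampicillin via the β-lactamase gene and its native promoter. The sequenced record is about 7.8 kb.

The viral portion begins with a CMV enhancer/promoter fused to a truncated 5' LTR, an arrangement that typically drives genomic RNA transcription in packaging cells without Tat. It is followed by the Ψ packaging signal with a short gag fragment, the Rev response element for nuclear export of unspliced RNA, and the cPPT/CTS, which aids nuclear import. Two independent expression units sit between these elements and the downstream LTR. A human U6 RNA polymerase III promoter transcribes the Rb1-targeting spacer joined to the Streptococcus pyogenes Cas9 guide scaffold, and a mouse PGK promoter drives the Cre coding sequence. A WPRE follows to enhance transcript expression, and a nef-derived fragment precedes the second LTR, which the annotation tool also labels as a truncated LTR.

No Cas9 gene or mammalian selection marker is annotated, so editing depends on Cas9 supplied by the target cells or animal. A plausible design is that Cre activates loxP-controlled alleles in transduced cells while the guide directs Rb1 disruption. The associated publication concerns quantitative, multiplexed analysis of tumor suppressor function in vivo, consistent with use in mouse tumor models, though the record does not detail the specific alleles involved.
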