Addgene plasmid #89647: Lenti-sgRb1/Cre
Purpose: Expresses an Rb1-targeting gRNA and Cre-recombinase
Depositing lab: Monte Winslow. Depositing organization: Stanford University. Publication: A quantitative and multiplexed approach to uncover the fitness landscape of tumor suppression in vivo. Rogers ZN, McFarland CD, Winters IP, Naranjo S, Chuang CH, Petrov D, Winslow MM. Nat Methods. 2017 May 22. doi: 10.1038/nmeth.4297. PubMed 28530655.
Backbone
  Vector backbone: pLL3.3
  Backbone size w/o insert (bp): 7741
  Vector type: Mammalian Expression, Lentiviral, Cre/Lox
Growth in bacteria
  Bacterial resistance: Ampicillin, 100 μg/mL
  Growth temperature: 37°C
  Growth strain: NEB Stable
  Copy number: High Copy
Gene/Insert
  Gene/Insert name: gRNA targeting Rb1
  gRNA/shRNA sequence: TCTTACCAGGATTCCATCCA
  Species: M. musculus (mouse)
  Entrez Gene: Rb1 (a.k.a. Rb, Rb-1, p110-RB1, pRb, pp105)
Terms and licenses: Academic/Nonprofit Terms; Industry Terms: Not Available to Industry
Depositor comments: Annotated sequence at https://benchling.com/s/seq-IrZ68L5C7kLgGCT2s7QQ To view Winslow Lab vector sequences on Benchling, please visit https://benchling.com/winslowlab/f_/rgXCLH0mq9-winslow-lab-public-vectors-and-sequences/?sort=name
How to cite: Lenti-sgRb1/Cre was a gift from Monte Winslow (Addgene plasmid # 89647 ; http://n2t.net/addgene:89647 ; RRID:Addgene_89647)
